>Addgene plasmid #39486 | pEGFP-ARAP3(R307,8A) | addgene partial sequence | sequence record 50992 | EGFP-C 5'-CATGGTCCTGCTGGAGTTCGTG-3'
AGAGCTGTACAGTCCGGCCGGACTCAGATCTCGAGCATGGCTGCCCCTCAGGACCTGGACATCGCTGTGT
GGCTGGCCACGGTGCACCTGGAGCAGTATGCAGACACGTTCCGACGGCATGGCCTGGCTACAGCAGGTGC
AGCCCGGGGCCTGGGCCACGAGGAGTTGAAGCAGTTGGGCATCAGCGCCACAGGGCACCGGAAACGCATT
CTACGCCTGCTGCAGACAGGCACCGAAGAGGGCTCCCTGGATCCCAAATCAGATAGTGCCATGGAACCAT
CCCCCAGCCCAGCCCCGCAAGCCCAGCCCCCTAAGCCCGTGCCGAAGCCCAGGACCGTGTTTGGTGGACT
CAGTGGCCCTGCCACCACTCAGAGACCTGGGCTGAGCCCAGCCCTCGGGGGACCAGGAGTGTCCAGGAGC
CCAGAGCCCAGCCCAAGGCCCCCTCCTCTCCCCACTTCCTCCTCTGAGCAGTCTTCAGCCCTAAATACTG
TGGAGATGATGCCTAATTCCATCTACTTCGGCCTGGACTCAAGAGGCAGGGCACAGGCAGCTCAGGACAA
GGCCCCAGACAGCTCCCAAATCTCTGCCCCCACCCCTGCCCTCAGGCCCACAACAGGCACAGTGCACATC
ATGGATCCTGGTTGCCTGTACTATGGTGTCCAACCTGTGGGGACTCCAGGAGCCCCCGACAGAAGAGAGA
GCAGAGGTGTTTGTCAGGGCAGGGCTGAACACAGGCTCAGCAGACAGGATCTGGAGGCACGGGAGGATGC
TGGCTATGCCAGCCTTGAGCTACCTGGAGACTCCACCCTCTTATCGCCCACCCTGGAAACAGAGGAGACC
AGTGATGACCTCATTTCACCCTATGCCAGCTTCTCCTTCACGGCA
