>Addgene plasmid #39486 | pEGFP-ARAP3(R307,8A) | addgene partial sequence | sequence record 51346 | hARAP3-F1 5'-tggctggctagacaagctctcc-3'
GCAGCCTTTGTGCAGTTCAATGGGAGGAGTCTGATGTACTTTGGCAGTGACAAGGACCCCTTCCCTAAGG
GTGTGATACCTTTGACTGCCATTGAGATGACCCGCAGCAGCAAGGACAACAAGTTCCAGGTCATCACCGG
CCAGAGGGTGTTCGTGTTCCGCACAGAGAGCGAGGCTCAGCGGGACATGTGGTGCTCCACGCTGCAGTCC
TGTCTGAAGGAGCAGCGCCTCCTGGGCCACCCCCGGCCCCCACAACCACCCCGACCCCTCCGCACGGGCA
TGCTGGAGCTGCGTGGACACAAGGCCAAGGTGTTTGCTGCCTTGAGCCCTGGAGAGCTGGCACTGTACAA
GAGTGAGCAGGCCTTCTCTCTGGGCATCGGGATCTGCTTCATCGAACTGCAGGGCTGCAGCGTCCGGGAG
ACCAAGAGTCGAAGCTTTGACCTGCTCACACCCCATCGCTGCTTCAGCTTCACAGCCGAGTCTGGGGGTG
CTCGGCAGAGCTGGGCGGCCGCTCTGCAGGAAGCAGTAACCGAGACCCTGTCTGACTACGAGGTGGCTGA
GAAGATCTGGTCTAATCGGGCCAACCGGCAGTGTGCGGACTGTGGGTCCTCCCGCCCAGATTGGGCTGCT
GTCAATTTGGGGGTGGTCATCTGCAAGCAGTGTGCAGGTCAGCACCGG
