[The description below was written by a language model from this plasmid's Addgene catalogue record.]
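Description:
pEGFP-ARAP3(R307,8A) is a mammalian expression plasmid built on the Clontech pEGFP-C2 backbone, carrying human ARAP3 (also known as CENTD3 or DRAG1) fused at its N terminus to EGFP supplied by the vector. It is propagated in E. coli under kanamycin selection, and the same backbone provides neomycin resistance so that transfected mammalian cells can be selected with G418. The record does not list the promoter, origin of replication or other backbone features. The pEGFP-C series is generally known to use a CMV immediate-early promoter and an SV40 polyadenylation signal, and the 3′ sequencing primer named in the record is consistent with the latter. No feature table is provided, the restriction sites used for cloning are not recorded, and the copy number is given as unknown.

The insert carries a double substitution, arginines 307 and 308 changed to alanine, which the record describes as a PH domain mutation. The associated publication identified ARAP3 as a phosphoinositide 3-kinase effector, captured on phosphoinositide affinity matrices, that regulates both Arf and Rho family GTPases. PH domains commonly mediate phosphoinositide binding, so a mutant of this kind would plausibly serve as a lipid-binding-deficient comparison to the wild-type fusion, although the record does not spell out the functional effect of the mutation. The EGFP tag allows the protein to be followed by fluorescence microscopy in live or fixed cells and detected with anti-GFP reagents. This makes the construct suited to studying how the PH domain contributes to ARAP3 localisation and signalling after transient or stable transfection.
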