Addgene plasmid #39486: pEGFP-ARAP3(R307,8A)
Depositing lab: Sonja Vermeren. Depositing organization: Babraham Institute. Publication: Identification of ARAP3, a novel PI3K effector regulating both Arf and Rho GTPases, by selective capture on phosphoinositide affinity matrices. Krugmann S, Anderson KE, Ridley SH, Risso N, McGregor A, Coadwell J, Davidson K, Eguinoa A, Ellson CD, Lipp P, Manifava M, Ktistakis N, Painter G, Thuring JW, Cooper MA, Lim ZY, Holmes AB, Dove SK, Michell RH, Grewal A, Nazarian A, Erdjument-Bromage H, Tempst P, Stephens LR, Hawkins PT. Mol Cell. 2002 Jan;9(1):95-108. 10.1016/S1097-2765(02)00434-3 PubMed 11804589.
Backbone
  Vector backbone: pEGFP-C2
  Backbone manufacturer: Clontech
  Vector type: Mammalian Expression
  Selectable markers: Neomycin (select with G418)
Growth in bacteria
  Bacterial resistance: Kanamycin, 50 μg/mL
  Growth temperature: 37°C
  Growth strain: DH5alpha
  Copy number: Unknown
Gene/Insert
  Gene/Insert name: ARAP3(R307,8A)
  Species: H. sapiens (human)
  Mutation: R307,8A = PH domain mutation
  Entrez Gene: ARAP3 (a.k.a. CENTD3, DRAG1)
  Tag / fusion protein: EGFP (N terminal on backbone)
  Cloning method: Restriction Enzyme; 5′ cloning site NA (unknown if destroyed); 3′ cloning site NA (unknown if destroyed)
  Sequencing primers: 5′ EGFP-C; 3′ sv40pA-R
Terms and licenses: Academic/Nonprofit Terms; Industry Terms: Not Available to Industry
How to cite: pEGFP-ARAP3(R307,8A) was a gift from Sonja Vermeren (Addgene plasmid # 39486 ; http://n2t.net/addgene:39486 ; RRID:Addgene_39486)
